>Addgene plasmid #216111 | pC3.1_CMV_oROS-G | addgene full sequence | sequence record 434849 | Addgene NGS Result
TAATATTGAAAAAGGAAGAGTCCTGAGGCGGAAAGAACCAGCTGTGGAATGTGTGTCAGTTAGGGTGTGG
AAAGTCCCCAGGCTCCCCAGCAGGCAGAAGTATGCAAAGCATGCATCTCAATTAGTCAGCAACCAGGTGT
GGAAAGTCCCCAGGCTCCCCAGCAGGCAGAAGTATGCAAAGCATGCATCTCAATTAGTCAGCAACCATAG
TCCCGCCCCTAACTCCGCCCATCCCGCCCCTAACTCCGCCCAGTTCCGCCCATTCTCCGCCCCATGGCTG
ACTAATTTTTTTTATTTATGCAGAGGCCGAGGCCGCCTCGGCCTCTGAGCTATTCCAGAAGTAGTGAGGA
GGCTTTTTTGGAGGCCTAGGCTTTTGCAAAGATCGATCAAGAGACAGGATGAGGATCGTTTCGCATGATT
GAACAAGATGGATTGCACGCAGGTTCTCCGGCCGCTTGGGTGGAGAGGCTATTCGGCTATGACTGGGCAC
AACAGACAATCGGCTGCTCTGATGCCGCCGTGTTCCGGCTGTCAGCGCAGGGGCGCCCGGTTCTTTTTGT
CAAGACCGACCTGTCCGGTGCCCTGAATGAACTGCAAGACGAGGCAGCGCGGCTATCGTGGCTGGCCACG
ACGGGCGTTCCTTGCGCAGCTGTGCTCGACGTTGTCACTGAAGCGGGAAGGGACTGGCTGCTATTGGGCG
AAGTGCCGGGGCAGGATCTCCTGTCATCTCACCTTGCTCCTGCCGAGAAAGTATCCATCATGGCTGATGC
AATGCGGCGGCTGCATACGCTTGATCCGGCTACCTGCCCATTCGACCACCAAGCGAAACATCGCATCGAG
CGAGCACGTACTCGGATGGAAGCCGGTCTTGTCGATCAGGATGATCTGGACGAAGAGCATCAGGGGCTCG
CGCCAGCCGAACTGTTCGCCAGGCTCAAGGCGAGCATGCCCGACGGCGAGGATCTCGTCGTGACCCATGG
CGATGCCTGCTTGCCGAATATCATGGTGGAAAATGGCCGCTTTTCTGGATTCATCGACTGTGGCCGGCTG
GGTGTGGCGGACCGCTATCAGGACATAGCGTTGGCTACCCGTGATATTGCTGAAGAGCTTGGCGGCGAAT
GGGCTGACCGCTTCCTCGTGCTTTACGGTATCGCCGCTCCCGATTCGCAGCGCATCGCCTTCTATCGCCT
TCTTGACGAGTTCTTCTGAGCGGGACTCTGGGGTTCGAAATGACCGACCAAGCGACGCCCAACCTGCCAT
CACGAGATTTCGATTCCACCGCCGCCTTCTATGAAAGGTTGGGCTTCGGAATCGTTTTCCGGGACGCCGG
CTGGATGATCCTCCAGCGCGGGGATCTCATGCTGGAGTTCTTCGCCCACCCTAGGGGGAGGCTAACTGAA
ACACGGAAGGAGACAATACCGGAAGGAACCCGCGCTATGACGGCAATAAAAAGACAGAATAAAACGCACG
GTGTTGGGTCGTTTGTTCATAAACGCGGGGTTCGGTCCCAGGGCTGGCACTCTGTCGATACCCCACCGAG
ACCCCATTGGGGCCAATACGCCCGCGTTTCTTCCTTTTCCCCACCCCACCCCCCAAGTTCGGGTGAAGGC
CCAGGGCTCGCAGCCAACGTCGGGGCGGCAGGCCCTGCCATAGCCTCAGGTTACTCATATATACTTTAGA
TTGATTTAAAACTTCATTTTTAATTTAAAAGGATCTAGGTGAAGATCCTTTTTGATAATCTCATGACCAA
AATCCCTTAACGTGAGTTTTCGTTCCACTGAGCGTCAGACCCCGTAGAAAAGATCAAAGGATCTTCTTGA
GATCCTTTTTTTCTGCGCGTAATCTGCTGCTTGCAAACAAAAAAACCACCGCTACCAGCGGTGGTTTGTT
TGCCGGATCAAGAGCTACCAACTCTTTTTCCGAAGGTAACTGGCTTCAGCAGAGCGCAGATACCAAATAC
TGTTCTTCTAGTGTAGCCGTAGTTAGGCCACCACTTCAAGAACTCTGTAGCACCGCCTACATACCTCGCT
CTGCTAATCCTGTTACCAGTGGCTGCTGCCAGTGGCGATAAGTCGTGTCTTACCGGGTTGGACTCAAGAC
GATAGTTACCGGATAAGGCGCAGCGGTCGGGCTGAACGGGGGGTTCGTGCACACAGCCCAGCTTGGAGCG
AACGACCTACACCGAACTGAGATACCTACAGCGTGAGCTATGAGAAAGCGCCACGCTTCCCGAAGGGAGA
AAGGCGGACAGGTATCCGGTAAGCGGCAGGGTCGGAACAGGAGAGCGCACGAGGGAGCTTCCAGGGGGAA
ACGCCTGGTATCTTTATAGTCCTGTCGGGTTTCGCCACCTCTGACTTGAGCGTCGATTTTTGTGATGCTC
GTCAGGGGGGCGGAGCCTATGGAAAAACGCCAGCAACGCGGCCTTTTTACGGTTCCTGGCCTTTTGCTGG
CCTTTTGCTCACATGTTCTTTCCTGCGTTATCCCCTGATTCTGTGGATAACCGTATTACCGCCATGCATT
AGTTATTAATAGTAATCAATTACGGGGTCATTAGTTCATAGCCCATATATGGAGTTCCGCGTTACATAAC
TTACGGTAAATGGCCCGCCTGGCTGACCGCCCAACGACCCCCGCCCATTGACGTCAATAATGACGTATGT
TCCCATAGTAACGCCAATAGGGACTTTCCATTGACGTCAATGGGTGGAGTATTTACGGTAAACTGCCCAC
TTGGCAGTACATCAAGTGTATCATATGCCAAGTACGCCCCCTATTGACGTCAATGACGGTAAATGGCCCG
CCTGGCATTATGCCCAGTACATGACCTTATGGGACTTTCCTACTTGGCAGTACATCTACGTATTAGTCAT
CGCTATTACCATGGTGATGCGGTTTTGGCAGTACATCAATGGGCGTGGATAGCGGTTTGACTCACGGGGA
TTTCCAAGTCTCCACCCCATTGACGTCAATGGGAGTTTGTTTTGGCACCAAAATCAACGGGACTTTCCAA
AATGTCGTAACAACTCCGCCCCATTGACGCAAATGGGCGGTAGGCGTGTACGGTGGGAGGTCTATATAAG
CAGAGCTGGTTTAGTGAACCGTCAGATCCGCTAGCCGCCACCATGGAGATGGCGAGCCAGCAGGGCGAGA
CGATGTCCGGACCGCTGCACATTGGTTTGATTCCCACAGTTGGACCGTACCTGCTACCGCATATTATCCC
TATGCTGCACCAGACCTTTCCAAAGCTGGAAATGTATCTGCATGAAGCACAGACCCACCAGTTACTGGCG
CAACTGGACAGCGGCAAACTCGATTGCGTGATCCTCGCACTGGTGAAAGAGAGCGAAGCATTCATTGAAG
TGCCGTTGTTTGATGAGCCAATGTTGCTGGCTATCTATGAAGATCACCCGTGGGCGAACCGCGAATGCGT
ACCGATGGCCGATCTGGCAGGGGAAAAACTGCTGATGCTGGAAGATGGTCACTGTTTGCGCGATCAGGCA
ATGGGTTTCTGTTTTGAAGCCTCACTCGAGAACGTCTATATCAAGGCCGACAAGCAGAAGAACGGCATCA
AGGCGAACTTCAAGATCCGCCACAACATCGAGGACGGCGGCGTGCAGCTCGCCTACCACTACCAGCAGAA
CACCCCCATCGGCGACGGCCCCGTGCTGCTGCCCGACAACCACTACCTGAGCGTGCAGTCCAAACTTTCG
AAAGACCCCAACGAGAAGCGCGATCACATGGTCCTGCTGGAGTTCGTGACCGCCGCCGGGATCACTCTCG
GCATGGACGAGCTGTACAAGGGCGGTACCGGAGGGAGCATGGTGAGCAAGGGCGAGGAGCTGTTCACCGG
GGTGGTGCCCATCCTGGTCGAGCTGGACGGCGACGTAAACGGCCACAAGTTCAGCGTGTCCGGCGAGGGT
GAGGGCGATGCCACCTACGGCAAGCTGACCCTGAAGTTCATCTGCACCACCGGCAAGCTGCCCGTGCCCT
GGCCCACCCTCGTGACCACCCTGACCTACGGCGTGCAGTGCTTCAGCCGCTACCCCGACCACATGAAGCA
GCACGACTTCTTCAAGTCCGCCATGCCCGAAGGCTACATCCAGGAGCGCACCATCTTCTTCAAGGACGAC
GGCAACTACAAGACCCGCGCCGAGGTGAAGTTCGAGGGCGACACCCTGGTGAACCGCATCGAGCTGAAGG
GCATCGACTTCAAGGAGGACGGCAACATCCTGGGGCACAAGCTGGAGTACAACCTGCCGGACCAACTGGG
GGCGGATTACGATACACACTTCCGCGCGACCAGCCTGGAAACTCTGCGCAACATGGTGGCGGCAGGTAGC
GGGATCACTTTACTGCCAGCGCTGGCTGTGCCGCCGGAGCGCAAACGCGATGGGGTTGTTTATCTGCCGT
GCATTAAGCCGGAACCACGCCGCACTATTGGTCTGGTTTATCGTCCTGGCTCACCGCTGCGCAGCCGCTA
TGAGCAGCTGGCAGAGGCCATCCGCGCAAGAATGGATGGCCATTTCGATAAAGTTTTAAAACAGGCGGTT
TAATGAGAATTCTGCAGTCGACGGTACCGCGGGCCCGGGATCCACCGGATCTAGATAACTGATCATAATC
AGCCATACCACATTTGTAGAGGTTTTACTTGCTTTAAAAAACCTCCCACACCTCCCCCTGAACCTGAAAC
ATAAAATGAATGCAATTGTTGTTGTTAACTTGTTTATTGCAGCTTATAATGGTTACAAATAAAGCAATAG
CATCACAAATTTCACAAATAAAGCATTTTTTTCACTGCATTCTAGTTGTGGTTTGTCCAAACTCATCAAT
GTATCTTAAGGCGTAAATTGTAAGCGTTAATATTTTGTTAAAATTCGCGTTAAATTTTTGTTAAATCAGC
TCATTTTTTAACCAATAGGCCGAAATCGGCAAAATCCCTTATAAATCAAAAGAATAGACCGAGATAGGGT
[37 nt withheld, positions 4971-5007]
AAAGAACGTGGACTCCAACGTCAAAGG
[49 nt withheld, positions 5035-5083]
T
[91 nt withheld, positions 5085-5175]
G
[124 nt withheld, positions 5177-5300]
CAGGTGGCACTTTTCGGGGAAATGTGCGCGGAACCCCTATTTGTTTATTTTTCTAAATACATTCAAATAT
GTATCCGCTCATGAGACAATAACCCTGATAAATGCTTCAA
Features (pLannotate 1.2.2; 16 found; start..end, strand, type, name):
     23..380     +  promoter       SV40 promoter: SV40 enhancer and early promoter
    415..1209    +  CDS            NeoR/KanR: aminoglycoside phosphotransferase from Tn5; aph(3')-II (or nptII); confers resistance to neomycin, kanamycin, and G418 (Geneticin®)
   1230..1382    +  CDS            ble (fragment): BLE_KLEPN - Experimental evidence at protein level: Swiss-Prot protein existence level 1. Binding protein with a strong affinity to the bleomycin family of antibiotics. Binds to CL990; an antimitotic-antibiotic compound. From Klebsiella pneumoniae.
   1441..1488    +  polyA_signal   HSV TK poly(A) signal: herpes simplex virus thymidine kinase polyadenylation signal (Cole and Stacy, 1985)
   1579..1595    -  polyA_signal   bGH poly(A) signal (fragment): bovine growth hormone polyadenylation signal
   1817..2405    +  rep_origin     ori: high-copy-number ColE1/pMB1/pBR322/pUC origin of replication
   2580..2883    +  enhancer       CMV enhancer: human cytomegalovirus immediate early enhancer
   2884..3087    +  promoter       CMV promoter: human cytomegalovirus (CMV) immediate early promoter
   3123..3503    +  CDS            HyPerRed (fragment): red fluorescent genetically encoded indicator for H2O2 ()
   3519..4253    +  CDS            cEGFP: cEGFP is a basic (constitutively fluorescent) green fluorescent protein published in 2008, derived from Aequorea victoria.
   4269..4553    +  CDS            HyPerRed (fragment): red fluorescent genetically encoded indicator for H2O2 ()
   4557..4593    +  misc_feature   MCS (fragment): multiple cloning site
   4610..4694    +  CDS            large T antigen (fragment): large T antigen from SV40 (simian virus 40)
   4717..4838    +  polyA_signal   SV40 poly(A) signal: SV40 polyadenylation signal
   4872..5300    -  rep_origin     f1 ori (sequence partly withheld): f1 bacteriophage origin of replication; arrow indicates direction of (+) strand synthesis
   5327..21      +  promoter       AmpR promoter (across the origin): bla
