[The description below was written by a language model from this plasmid's Addgene catalogue record and pLannotate feature annotations shown in this document.]
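Description:
pC3.1_CMV_oROS-G is a mammalian expression plasmid of about 5.4 kb that drives constitutive expression of oROS-G, a genetically encoded green fluorescent sensor for hydrogen peroxide. The catalogue lists the backbone as pcDNA3.1. The annotated sequence, however, shows a single NeoR/KanR (Tn5 aminoglycoside phosphotransferase) cassette preceded by both a bacterial bla-type promoter and the SV40 enhancer/early promoter and followed by the HSV TK polyadenylation signal. This arrangement lets one gene provide kanamycin resistance in E. coli and G418 resistance in mammalian cells, consistent with the recorded selection markers. No ampicillin resistance gene is annotated. A high-copy ColE1/pUC-type origin supports propagation in bacteria, and an f1 origin is also present.

The payload sits downstream of the human CMV immediate-early enhancer and promoter and ends at an SV40 poly(A) signal. The automated annotation splits the sensor coding region into three parts: a GFP-family domain, labelled cEGFP, flanked on each side by segments matched to the H2O2 indicator HyPerRed. Those flanking matches most likely reflect a shared peroxide-sensing domain of bacterial origin, in line with the E. coli species entry, rather than any red fluorescent component. This layout fits a design in which a fluorescent protein is inserted within the sensing domain, so that oxidation-induced conformational change alters green fluorescence. The record does not name the sensing protein or the insertion details. Short annotated fragments of ble, the bGH poly(A) signal, the MCS and SV40 large T antigen appear to be backbone remnants.

The plasmid is intended for transient or stable transfection of mammalian cells for real-time fluorescence imaging of intracellular H2O2 dynamics.
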