Addgene plasmid #216111: pC3.1_CMV_oROS-G
Purpose: Expresses the genetically encoded green fluorescent hydrogen peroxide sensor in mamalian cells.
Depositing lab: Andre Berndt. Publication: Structure-guided engineering of a fast genetically encoded sensor for real-time H(2)O(2) monitoring. Lee JD, Won W, Kimball K, Wang Y, Yeboah F, Evitts KM, Neiswanger C, Schattauer S, Rappleye M, Bremner SB, Chun C, Smith N, Mack DL, Young JE, Lee CJ, Chavkin C, Berndt A. bioRxiv [Preprint]. 2024 Feb 4:2024.01.31.578117. doi: 10.1101/2024.01.31.578117. PubMed 38352381.
Backbone
  Vector backbone: pcDNA3.1
  Vector type: Mammalian Expression
  Selectable markers: Neomycin (select with G418)
Growth in bacteria
  Bacterial resistance: Kanamycin, 50 μg/mL
  Growth temperature: 37°C
  Growth strain: DH5alpha
  Copy number: High Copy
Gene/Insert
  Gene/Insert name: oROS-G
  Species: E.Coli
  Promoter: CMV
  Cloning method: Gibson Cloning
  Sequencing primers: 5′ atgaagacgatcatcgccctgagc
Terms and licenses: Academic/Nonprofit Terms; Industry Terms: Not Available to Industry
Depositor comments: Please visit https://pubmed.ncbi.nlm.nih.gov/38352381/ for bioRxiv preprint.
How to cite: pC3.1_CMV_oROS-G was a gift from Andre Berndt (Addgene plasmid # 216111 ; http://n2t.net/addgene:216111 ; RRID:Addgene_216111)
